>Addgene plasmid #152036 | pGBW-m4133248 | addgene full sequence | sequence record 308743 | Addgene NGS Result
CGTTACATAACTTACGGTAAATGGCCCGCCTGGCTGACCGCCCAACGACCCCCGCCCATTGACGTCAATA
ATGACGTATGTTCCCATAGTAACGCCAATAGGGACTTTCCATTGACGTCAATGGGTGGAGTATTTACGGT
AAACTGCCCACTTGGCAGTACATCAAGTGTATCATATGCCAAGTACGCCCCCTATTGACGTCAATGACGG
TAAATGGCCCGCCTGGCATTATGCCCAGTACATGACCTTATGGGACTTTCCTACTTGGCAGTACATCTAC
GTATTAGTCATCGCTATTACCATGCTGATGCGGTTTTGGCAGTACATCAATGGGCGTGGATAGCGGTTTG
ACTCACGGGGATTTCCAAGTCTCCACCCCATTGACGTCAATGGGAGTTTGTTTTGGCACCAAAATCAACG
GGACTTTCCAAAATGTCGTAACAACTCCGCCCCATTGACGCAAATGGGCGGTAGGCGTGTACGGTGGGAG
GTCTATATAAGCAGAGCTGGTTTAGTGAACCGTCAGATCAGATCTTTGTCGATCCTACCATCCACTCGAC
ACACCCGCCAGCGGCCGCCACCATGTTAGAAAATGTGGCTTTTAATGTTGTAAATAAGGGACACTTTGAT
GGACAACAGGGTGAAGTACCAGTTTCTATCATTAATAACACTGTTTACACAAAAGTTGATGGTGTTGATG
TAGAATTGTTTGAAAATAAAACAACATTACCTGTTAATGTAGCATTTGAGCTTTGGGCTAAGCGCAACAT
TAAACCAGTACCAGAGGTGAAAATACTCAATAATTTGGGTGTGGACATTGCTGCTAATACTGTGATCTGG
GACTACAAAAGAGATGCTCCAGCACATATATCTACTATTGGTGTTTGTTCTATGACTGACATAGCCAAGA
AACCAACTGAAACGATTTGTGCACCACTCACTGTCTTTTTTGATGGTAGAGTTGATGGTCAAGTAGACTT
ATTTAGAAATGCCCGTAATGGTGTTCTTATTACAGAAGGTAGTGTTAAAGGTTTACAACCATCTGTAGGT
CCCAAACAAGCTAGTCTTAATGGAGTCACATTAATTGGAGAAGCCGTAAAAACACAGTTCAATTATTATA
AGAAAGTTGATGGTGTTGTCCAACAATTACCTGAAACTTACTTTACTCAGAGTAGAAATTTACAAGAATT
TAAACCCAGGAGTCAAATGGAAATTGATTTCTTAGAATTAGCTATGGATGAATTCATTGAACGGTATAAA
TTAGAAGGCTATGCCTTCGAACATATCGTTTATGGAGATTTTAGTCATAGTCAGTTAGGTGGTTTACATC
TACTGATTGGACTAGCTAAACGTTTTAAGGAATCACCTTTTGAATTAGAAGATTTTATTCCTATGGACAG
TACAGTTAAAAACTATTTCATAACAGATGCGCAAACAGGTTCATCTAAGTGTGTGTGTTCTGTTATTGAT
TTATTACTTGATGATTTTGTTGAAATAATAAAATCCCAAGATTTATCTGTAGTTTCTAAGGTTGTCAAAG
TGACTATTGACTATACAGAAATTTCATTTATGCTTTGGTGTAAAGATGGCCATGTAGAAACATTTTACCC
AAAATTAGAAAACCTTTACTTTCAGTCGGGACGGCGAATCCCGGGGCTGATAAATCCCTGGAAAAGGAGA
TGGAAGAAGAACTTTATTGCAGTGTCTGCGGCTAACCGGTTCAAAAAGATCAGTTCAAGCGGCGCCCTAG
ATTACGACATTCCTACGACCGCCTCCGAGAATCTCTATTTCCAGGGTGAATTTGGCTTGGCACAACATGA
CGAGGCCGTCGATAACAAGTTTAATAAAGAACAGCAGAACGCTTTCTATGAGATCCTTCACTTACCAAAT
CTGAACGAAGAGCAACGCAACGCTTTCATTCAGAGCCTGAAAGACGATCCCTCGCAGTCTGCAAATCTCC
TGGCCGAAGCCAAGAAGCTGAATGACGCACAGGCTCCAAAAGTTGATAACAAGTTTAACAAGGAGCAGCA
GAATGCTTTCTACGAGATATTGCACCTTCCTAATCTGAATGAGGAACAAAGAAATGCATTTATCCAGTCC
CTAAAAGACGATCCATCACAGAGTGCCAACCTGCTTGCGGAAGCCAAAAAGCTCAATGATGCCCAGGCCC
CGAAAGTAGACGCGAACCATCAATAAGCTAGCTTGACTGACTGAGATACAGCGTACCTTCAGCTCACAGA
CATGATAAGATACATTGATGAGTTTGGACAAACCACAACTAGAATGCAGTGAAAAAAATGCTTTATTTGT
GAAATTTGTGATGCTATTGCTTTATTTGTAACCATTATAAGCTGCAATAAACAAGTTAACAACAACAATT
GCATTCATTTTATGTTTCAGGTTCAGGGGGAGGTGTGGGAGGTTTTTTAAAGCAAGTAAAACCTCTACAA
ATGTGGTATTGGCCCATCTCTATCGGTATCGTAGCATAACCCCTTGGGGCCTCTAAACGGGTCTTGAGGG
GTTTTTTGTGCCCCTCGGGCCGGATTGCTATCTACCGGCATTGGCGCAGAAAAAAATGCCTGATGCGACG
CTGCGCGTCTTATACTCCCACATATGCCAGATTCAGCAACGGATACGGCTTCCCCAACTTGCCCACTTCC
ATACGTGTCCTCCTTACCAGAAATTTATCCTTAAGGTCGTCAGCTATCCTGCAGGCGATCTCTCGATTTC
GATCAAGACATTCCTTTAATGGTCTTTTCTGGACACCACTAGGGGTCAGAAGTAGTTCATCAAACTTTCT
TCCCTCCCTAATCTCATTGGTTACCTTGGGCTATCGAAACTTAATTAACCAGTCAAGTCAGCTACTTGGC
GAGATCGACTTGTCTGGGTTTCGACTACGCTCAGAATTGCGTCAGTCAAGTTCGATCTGGTCCTTGCTAT
TGCACCCGTTCTCCGATTACGAGTTTCATTTAAATCATGTGAGCAAAAGGCCAGCAAAAGGCCAGGAACC
GTAAAAAGGCCGCGTTGCTGGCGTTTTTCCATAGGCTCCGCCCCCCTGACGAGCATCACAAAAATCGACG
CTCAAGTCAGAGGTGGCGAAACCCGACAGGACTATAAAGATACCAGGCGTTTCCCCCTGGAAGCTCCCTC
GTGCGCTCTCCTGTTCCGACCCTGCCGCTTACCGGATACCTGTCCGCCTTTCTCCCTTCGGGAAGCGTGG
CGCTTTCTCATAGCTCACGCTGTAGGTATCTCAGTTCGGTGTAGGTCGTTCGCTCCAAGCTGGGCTGTGT
GCACGAACCCCCCGTTCAGCCCGACCGCTGCGCCTTATCCGGTAACTATCGTCTTGAGTCCAACCCGGTA
AGACACGACTTATCGCCACTGGCAGCAGCCACTGGTAACAGGATTAGCAGAGCGAGGTATGTAGGCGGTG
CTACAGAGTTCTTGAAGTGGTGGCCTAACTACGGCTACACTAGAAGAACAGTATTTGGTATCTGCGCTCT
GCTGAAGCCAGTTACCTTCGGAAAAAGAGTTGGTAGCTCTTGATCCGGCAAACAAACCACCGCTGGTAGC
GGTGGTTTTTTTGTTTGCAAGCAGCAGATTACGCGCAGAAAAAAAGGATCTCAAGAAGATCCTTTGATCT
TTTCTACGGGGTCTGACGCTCAGTGGAACGAAAACTCACGTTAAGGGATTTTGGTCATGAGATTATCAAA
AAGGATCTTCACCTAGATCCTTTTAAATTAAAAATGAAGTTTTAAATCAATCTAAAGTATATATGAGTAA
ACTTGGTCTGACAGTTACCAATGCTTAATCAGTGAGGCACCTATCTCAGCGATCTGTCTATTTCGTTCAT
CCATAGTTGCATTTAAATTTCCGAACTCTCCAAGGCCCTCGTCGGAAAATCTTCAAACCTTTCGTCCGAT
CCATCTTGCAGGCTACCTCTCGAACGAACTATCGCAAGTCTCTTGGCCGGCCTTGCGCCTTGGCTATTGC
TTGGCAGCGCCTATCGCCAGGTATTACTCCAATCCCGAATATCCGAGATCGGGATCACCCGAGAGAAGTT
CAACCTACATCCTCAATCCCGATCTATCCGAGATCCGAGGAATATCGAAATCGGGGCGCGCCTGGCCTCC
GCGCCGGGTTTTGGCGCCTCCCGCGGGCGCCCCCCTCGTCACGGCGAGCGCTGCCACGTCAGACGAAGGG
CGCAGGAGCGTCCTGATCCTTCCGCCCGGACGCTCAGGACAGCGGCCCGCTGCTCATAAGACTCGGCCTT
AGAACCCCAGTATCAGCAGAAGGACATTTTAGGACGGGACTTGGGTGACTCTAGGGCACTGGTTTTCTTT
CCAGAGAGCGGAACAGGCGAGGAAAAGTAGTCCCTTCTCGGCGATTCTGCGGAGGGATCTCCGTGGGGCG
GTGAACGCCGATGATTATATAAGGACGCGCCGGGTGTGGCACAGCTAGTTCCGTCGCAGCCGGGATTTGG
GTCGCGGTTCTTGTTTGTGGATCGCTGTGATCGTCACTTGGTGAGTAGCGGGCTGCTGGGCTGGCCGGGG
CTTTCGTGGCCGCCGGGCCGCTCGGTGGGACGGAAGCGTGTGGAGAGACCGCCAAGGGCTGTAGTCTGGG
TCCGCGAGCAAGGTTGCCCTGAACTGGGGGTTGGGGGGAGCGCAGCAAAATGGCGGCTGTTCCCGAGTCT
TGAATGGAAGACGCTTGTGAGGCGGGCTGTGAGGTCGTTGAAACAAGGTGGGGGGCATGGTGGGCGGCAA
GAACCCAAGGTCTTGAGCCCTTCGCTAATGCGGGAAAGCTCTTATTCGGGTGAGATGGGCTGGGCACCAT
CTGGGGACCCTGACGTGAAGTTTGTCACTGACTGGAGAACTCGGTTTGTCGTCTGTTGCGGGGGCGGCAG
TTATGGCGGTGCCGTTGGGCAGTGCACCCGTACCTTTGGGAGCGCGCGCCCTCGTCGTGTCGTGACGTCA
CCCGTTCTGTTGGCTTATAATGCAGGGTGGGGCCACCTGCCGGTAGGTGTGCGGTAGGCTTTTCTCCGTC
GCAGGACGCAGGGTTCGGGCCTAGGGTAGGCTCTCCTGAATCGACAGGCGCCGGACCTCTGGTGAGGGGA
GGGATAAGTGAGGCGTCAGTTTCTTTGGTCGGTTTTATGTACCTATCTTCTTAAGTAGCTGAAGCTCCGG
TTTTGAACTATGCGCTCGGGGTTGGCGAGTGTGTTTTGTGAAGTTTTTTAGGCACCTTTTGAAATGTAAT
CATTTGGGTCAATATGTAATTTTCAGTGTTAGACTTGTAAATTGTCCGCTAAATTCTGGCCGTTTTTGGC
TTTTTTGTTAGACAACATGACCGAGTACAAGCCCACGGTGCGCCTCGCCACCCGCGACGACGTCCCCAGG
GCCGTACGCACCCTCGCCGCCGCGTTCGCCGACTACCCCGCCACGCGCCACACCGTCGATCCGGACCGCC
ACATCGAGCGGGTCACCGAGCTGCAAGAACTCTTCCTCACGCGCGTCGGGCTCGACATCGGCAAGGTGTG
GGTCGCGGACGACGGCGCCGCGGTGGCGGTCTGGACCACGCCGGAGAGCGTCGAAGCGGGGGCGGTGTTC
GCCGAGATCGGCCCGCGCATGGCCGAGTTGAGCGGTTCCCGGCTGGCCGCGCAGCAACAGATGGAGGGCC
TCCTGGCGCCGCACCGGCCCAAGGAGCCCGCGTGGTTCCTGGCCACCGTCGGCGTCTCGCCCGACCACCA
GGGCAAGGGTCTGGGCAGCGCCGTCGTGCTCCCCGGAGTGGAGGCCGCCGAGCGCGCCGGGGTGCCCGCC
TTCCTGGAGACCTCCGCGCCCCGCAACCTCCCCTTCTACGAGCGGCTCGGCTTCACCGTCACCGCCGACG
TCGAGGTGCCCGAAGGACCGCGCACCTGGTGCATGACCCGCAAGCCCGGTGCCTAGGCTAGTATGTAAGC
CTAGTCTTAGATAATAAAATCGCTATCCATCGAAGATGGATGTGTGTTGGTTTTTTGTGTGTGTAACGCT
AGGCGCGCCTGGTGTACCGAGAACGATCCTCTCAGTGCGAGTCTCGACGATCCATATCGTTGCTTGGCAG
TCAGCCAGTCGGAATCCAGCTTGGGACCCAGGAAGTCCAATCGTCAGATATTGTACTCAAGCCTGGTCAC
GGCAGCGTACCGATCTGTTTAAACCTAGATATTGATAGTCTGATCGGTCAACGTATAATCGAGTCCTAGC
TTTTGCAAACATCTATCAAGAGACAGGATCAGCAGGAGGCTTTCGCATGAGTATTCAACATTTCCGTGTC
GCCCTTATTCCCTTTTTTGCGGCATTTTGCCTTCCTGTTTTTGCTCACCCAGAAACGCTGGTGAAAGTAA
AAGATGCTGAAGATCAGTTGGGTGCGCGAGTGGGTTACATCGAACTGGATCTCAACAGCGGTAAGATCCT
TGAGAGTTTTCGCCCCGAAGAACGCTTTCCAATGATGAGCACTTTTAAAGTTCTGCTATGTGGCGCGGTA
TTATCCCGTATTGACGCCGGGCAAGAGCAACTCGGTCGCCGCATACACTATTCTCAGAATGACTTGGTTG
AGTATTCACCAGTCACAGAAAAGCATCTTACGGATGGCATGACAGTAAGAGAATTATGCAGTGCTGCCAT
AACCATGAGTGATAACACTGCGGCCAACTTACTTCTGACAACGATTGGAGGACCGAAGGAGCTAACCGCT
TTTTTGCACAACATGGGGGATCATGTAACTCGCCTTGATCGTTGGGAACCGGAGCTGAATGAAGCCATAC
CAAACGACGAGCGTGACACCACGATGCCTGTAGCAATGGCAACAACCTTGCGTAAACTATTAACTGGCGA
ACTACTTACTCTAGCTTCCCGGCAACAGTTGATAGACTGGATGGAGGCGGATAAAGTTGCAGGACCACTT
CTGCGCTCGGCCCTTCCGGCTGGCTGGTTTATTGCTGATAAATCTGGAGCCGGTGAGCGTGGGTCTCGCG
GTATCATTGCAGCACTGGGGCCAGATGGTAAGCCCTCCCGTATCGTAGTTATCTACACGACGGGGAGTCA
GGCAACTATGGATGAACGAAATAGACAGATCGCTGAGATAGGTGCCTCACTGATTAAGCATTGGTAACCG
ATTCTAGGTGCATTGGCGCAGAAAAAAATGCCTGATGCGACGCTGCGCGTCTTATACTCCCACATATGCC
AGATTCAGCAACGGATACGGCTTCCCCAACTTGCCCACTTCCATACGTGTCCTCCTTACCAGAAATTTAT
CCTTAAGATCCCGAATCGTTTAAACTCGACTCTGGCTCTATCGAATCTCCGTCGTTTCGAGCTTACGCGA
ACAGCCGTGGCGCTCATTTGCTCGTCGGGCATCGAATCTCGTCAGCTATCGTCAGCTTACCTTTTTGGCA
GCGATCGCGGCTCCCGACATCTTGGACCATTAGCTCCACAGGTATCTTCTTCCCTCTAGTGGTCATAACA
GCAGCTTCAGCTACCTCTCAATTCAAAAAACCCCTCAAGACCCGTTTAGAGGCCCCAAGGGGTTATGCTA
TCAATCGTTGCGTTACACACACAAAAAACCAACACACATCCATCTTCGATGGATAGCGATTTTATTATCT
AACTGCTGATCGAGTGTAGCCAGATCTAGTAATCAATTACGGGGTCATTAGTTCATAGCCCATATATGGA
GTTCCG
Features (pLannotate 1.2.2; 22 found; start..end, strand, type, name):
      1..304     +  enhancer       CMV enhancer: human cytomegalovirus immediate early enhancer
    377..394     -  promoter       CMV promoter (fragment): human cytomegalovirus (CMV) immediate early promoter
    457..508     +  promoter       CMVd2 promoter: truncated human cytomegalovirus (CMV) immediate early promoter that yields moderately reduced expression relative to the full-length promoter
    586..1659    +  CDS            rep (fragment): R1AB_SARS2 - Experimental evidence at protein level: Swiss-Prot protein existence level 1. [2'-O-methyltransferase]: Methyltransferase that mediates mRNA cap 2'-O-ribose methylation to the 5'-cap structure of viral mRNAs. N7-methyl guanosine cap is a prerequisite for binding of nsp16. Therefore plays an essential role in viral mRNAs cap methylation which is essential to evade immune system. From Severe acute respiratory syndrome coronavirus 2 (2019-nCoV) (SARS-CoV-2).
   1672..1749    +  CDS            MYLK2 (fragment): MYLK2_HUMAN - Experimental evidence at protein level: Swiss-Prot protein existence level 1. Implicated in the level of global muscle contraction and cardiac function. Phosphorylates a specific serine in the N-terminus of a myosin light chain. From Homo sapiens (Human).
   1831..2181    +  CDS            spa (fragment): SPA_STAAU - Experimental evidence at protein level: Swiss-Prot protein existence level 1. Plays a role in the inhibition of the host innate and adaptive immune responses. Possesses five immunoglobulin-binding domains that capture both the fragment crystallizable region (Fc region) and the Fab region (part of Ig that identifies antigen) of immunoglobulins (By similarity). In turn, Staphylococcus aureus is protected from phagocytic killing via inhibition of Ig Fc region. In addition, the host elicited B-cell response is prevented due to a decrease of antibody-secreting cell proliferation that en
   2246..2367    -  polyA_signal   SV40 poly(A) signal: SV40 polyadenylation signal
   2390..2459    -  CDS            large T antigen (fragment): large T antigen from SV40 (simian virus 40)
   2482..2528    +  terminator     T7 terminator: transcription terminator for bacteriophage T7 RNA polymerase
   2558..2694    +  terminator     rrnG terminator: transcription terminator from the E. coli ribosomal RNA rrnG operon (Albrechtsen et al., 1991)
   2739..2810    +  misc_feature   3' β-globin insulator: insulator downstream of the human β-globin locus (Farrell et al., 2002)
   3036..3624    -  rep_origin     ori: high-copy-number ColE1/pMB1/pBR322/pUC origin of replication
   3796..3860    -  CDS            bla(M) (fragment): β-lactamase lacking the signal sequence; bla(M); allows cytosolic expression of β-lactamase
   4124..5333    +  promoter       UbC promoter: human ubiquitin C promoter
   5337..5934    +  CDS            PuroR (fragment): puromycin N-acetyltransferase; pac from Streptomyces; confers resistance to puromycin
   5963..6011    +  polyA_signal   poly(A) signal: synthetic polyadenylation signal
   6277..7137    +  CDS            AmpR: β-lactamase; bla; confers resistance to ampicillin, carbenicillin, and related antibiotics
   7150..7286    +  terminator     rrnG terminator: transcription terminator from the E. coli ribosomal RNA rrnG operon (Albrechtsen et al., 1991)
   7438..7509    +  misc_feature   5' β-globin insulator: insulator upstream of the human β-globin locus (Farrell et al., 2002)
   7514..7560    -  terminator     T7 terminator: transcription terminator for bacteriophage T7 RNA polymerase
   7578..7626    -  polyA_signal   poly(A) signal: synthetic polyadenylation signal
   7657..7706    +  enhancer       CMV enhancer (fragment): human cytomegalovirus immediate early enhancer
