[The description below was written by a language model from this plasmid's Addgene catalogue record and pLannotate feature annotations shown in this document.]
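Description:
pGBW-m4133248 is a mammalian expression plasmid built on the pTwist_CMV_Puro_6 backbone for producing the SARS-CoV-2 endoribonuclease, a mature cleavage product of the ORF1ab replicase polyprotein, recorded as wild type. It is maintained in E. coli as a high-copy plasmid through a ColE1/pUC-type origin and an intact AmpR (β-lactamase) gene. For selection in mammalian cells it carries a separate cassette in which the human ubiquitin C promoter drives puromycin N-acetyltransferase, followed by a synthetic polyadenylation signal.

The payload is transcribed from the human cytomegalovirus immediate-early enhancer and promoter. The feature table places a roughly 1.07 kb reading frame matching the SARS-CoV-2 replicase polyprotein directly downstream. The automated annotation attaches a generic polyprotein description mentioning the 2'-O-methyltransferase, but that text belongs to the parent polyprotein entry, and the catalogue identifies the insert as the endoRNAse. The C-terminal tag supplied by the backbone is listed as a TEV-cleavable TAP tag. This fits the annotated fragments that follow the insert: a short segment homologous to myosin light chain kinase, which would correspond to a calmodulin-binding peptide, and a segment of Staphylococcus aureus protein A containing immunoglobulin-binding domains. Such a tag allows two-step affinity purification, with protease release between the steps. An SV40 polyadenylation signal lies after the fusion, although it is annotated on the reverse strand. Bacterial rrnG and T7 terminators, additional synthetic poly(A) signals and β-globin insulator elements flank the cassettes, presumably to limit transcriptional read-through and interference between units.

The design suits transient or puromycin-selected expression of the viral nuclease in mammalian cells, for example for purification or for identifying interacting host proteins, though the record states only that it is for mammalian expression.
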