Addgene plasmid #152036: pGBW-m4133248
Purpose: Mammalian expression plasmid for SARS-CoV-2 endoRNAse
Depositing lab: Ginkgo Bioworks & Benjie Chen. Depositing organization: Ginkgo Bioworks.
Backbone
  Vector backbone: pTwist_CMV_Puro_6
  Backbone size w/o insert (bp): 6080
  Vector type: Mammalian Expression
  Selectable markers: Puromycin
Growth in bacteria
  Bacterial resistance: Ampicillin, 100 μg/mL
  Growth temperature: 37°C
  Growth strain: DH5alpha
  Copy number: High Copy
Gene/Insert
  Gene/Insert name: SARS-CoV-2 endoRNAse
  Species: Severe acute respiratory syndrome coronavirus 2
  Insert size (bp): 1031
  Mutation: wt
  Entrez Gene: ORF1ab (a.k.a. GU280_gp01)
  Promoter: CMV
  Tag / fusion protein: Cleavable TEV;TapTag (C terminal on backbone)
  Cloning method: Unknown
Resource information
  A portion of this plasmid was derived from a plasmid made by: GinkgoBioworks
Depositor comments: NCBI reference sequence: YP_009725310.1
How to cite: pGBW-m4133248 was a gift from Ginkgo Bioworks & Benjie Chen (Addgene plasmid # 152036 ; http://n2t.net/addgene:152036 ; RRID:Addgene_152036)
